>Addgene plasmid #12269 | pWZL Blast GFP | addgene full sequence | sequence record 166248 | Addgene NGS Result
CATTAATGAATCGGCCAACGCGCGGGGAGAGGCGGTTTGCGTATTGGGCGCTCTTCCGCTTCCTCGCTCA
CTGACTCGCTGCGCTCGGTCGTTCGGCTGCGGCGAGCGGTATCAGCTCACTCAAAGGCGGTAATACGGTT
ATCCACAGAATCAGGGGATAACGCAGGAAAGAACATGTGAGCAAAAGGCCAGCAAAAGGCCAGGAACCGT
AAAAAGGCCGCGTTGCTGGCGTTTTTCCATAGGCTCCGCCCCCCTGACGAGCATCACAAAAATCGACGCT
CAAGTCAGAGGTGGCGAAACCCGACAGGACTATAAAGATACCAGGCGTTTCCCCCTGGAAGCTCCCTCGT
GCGCTCTCCTGTTCCGACCCTGCCGCTTACCGGATACCTGTCCGCCTTTCTCCCTTCGGGAAGCGTGGCG
CTTTCTCATAGCTCACGCTGTAGGTATCTCAGTTCGGTGTAGGTCGTTCGCTCCAAGCTGGGCTGTGTGC
ACGAACCCCCCGTTCAGCCCGACCGCTGCGCCTTATCCGGTAACTATCGTCTTGAGTCCAACCCGGTAAG
ACACGACTTATCGCCACTGGCAGCAGCCACTGGTAACAGGATTAGCAGAGCGAGGTATGTAGGCGGTGCT
ACAGAGTTCTTGAAGTGGTGGCCTAACTACGGCTACACTAGAAGAACAGTATTTGGTATCTGCGCTCTGC
TGAAGCCAGTTACCTTCGGAAAAAGAGTTGGTAGCTCTTGATCCGGCAAACAAACCACCGCTGGTAGCGG
TGGTTTTTTTGTTTGCAAGCAGCAGATTACGCGCAGAAAAAAAGGATCTCAAGAAGATCCTTTGATCTTT
TCTACGGGGTCTGACGCTCAGTGGAACGAAAACTCACGTTAAGGGATTTTGGTCATGAGATTATCAAAAA
GGATCTTCACCTAGATCCTTTTGCGGCCGCAAATCAATCTAAAGTATATATGAGTAAACTTGGTCTGACA
GTTACCAATGCTTAATCAGTGAGGCACCTATCTCAGCGATCTGTCTATTTCGTTCATCCATAGTTGCCTG
ACTCCCCGTCGTGTAGATAACTACGATACGGGAGGGCTTACCATCTGGCCCCAGTGCTGCAATGATACCG
CGAGACCCACGCTCACCGGCTCCAGATTTATCAGCAATAAACCAGCCAGCCGGAAGGGCCGAGCGCAGAA
GTGGTCCTGCAACTTTATCCGCCTCCATCCAGTCTATTAATTGTTGCCGGGAAGCTAGAGTAAGTAGTTC
GCCAGTTAATAGTTTGCGCAACGTTGTTGCCATTGCTACAGGCATCGTGGTGTCACGCTCGTCGTTTGGT
ATGGCTTCATTCAGCTCCGGTTCCCAACGATCAAGGCGAGTTACATGATCCCCCATGTTGTGCAAAAAAG
CGGTTAGCTCCTTCGGTCCTCCGATCGTTGTCAGAAGTAAGTTGGCCGCAGTGTTATCACTCATGGTTAT
GGCAGCACTGCATAATTCTCTTACTGTCATGCCATCCGTAAGATGCTTTTCTGTGACTGGTGAGTACTCA
ACCAAGTCATTCTGAGAATAGTGTATGCGGCGACCGAGTTGCTCTTGCCCGGCGTCAATACGGGATAATA
CCGCGCCACATAGCAGAACTTTAAAAGTGCTCATCATTGGAAAACGTTCTTCGGGGCGAAAACTCTCAAG
GATCTTACCGCTGTTGAGATCCAGTTCGATGTAACCCACTCGTGCACCCAACTGATCTTCAGCATCTTTT
ACTTTCACCAGCGTTTCTGGGTGAGCAAAAACAGGAAGGCAAAATGCCGCAAAAAAGGGAATAAGGGCGA
CACGGAAATGTTGAATACTCATACTCTTCCTTTTTCAATATTATTGAAGCATTTATCAGGGTTATTGTCT
CATGAGCGGATACATATTTGAATGTATTTAGAAAAATAAACAAATAGGGGTTCCGCGCACATTTCCCCGA
AAAGTGCCACCTGCAGCCTGAATATGGGCCAAACAGGATATCTGTGGTAAGCAGTTCCTGCCCCGGCTCA
GGGCCAAGAACAGATGGAACAGCTGAATATGGGCCAAACAGGATATCTGTGGTAAGCAGTTCCTGCCCCG
GCTCAGGGCCAAGAACAGATGGTCCCCAGATGCGGTCCAGCCCTCAGCAGTTTCTAGAGAACCATCAGAT
GTTTCCAGGGTGCCCCAAGGACCTGAAATGACCCTGTGCCTTATTTGAACTAACCAATCAGTTCGCTTCT
CGCTTCTGTTCGCGCGCTTCTGCTCCCCGAGCTCAATAAAAGAGCCCACAACCCCTCACTCGGGGCGCCA
GTCCTCCGATTGACTGAGTCGCCCGGGTACCCGTGTATCCAATAAACCCTCTTGCAGTTGCATCCGACTT
GTGGTCTCGCTGTTCCTTGGGAGGGTCTCCTCTGAGTGATTGACTACCCGTCAGCGGGGGTCTTTCATTT
GGGGGCTCGTCCGGGATCGGGAGACCCCTGCCCAGGGACCACCGACCCACCACCGGGAGGCAAGCTGGCC
AGCAACTTATCTGTGTCTGTCCGATTGTCTAGTGTCTATGACTGATTTTATGCGCCTGCGTCGGTACTAG
TTAGCTAACTAGCTCTGTATCTGGCGGACCCGTGGTGGAACTGACGAGTTCTGAACACCCGGCCGCAACC
CTGGGAGACGTCCCAGGGACTTTGGGGGCCGTTTTTGTGGCCCGACCTGAGGAAGGGAGTCGATGTGGAA
TCCGACCCCGTCAGGATATGTGGTTCTGGTAGGAGACGAGAACCTAAAACAGTTCCCGCCTCCGTCTGAA
TTTTTGCTTTCGGTTTGGAACCGAAGCCGCGCGTCTTGTCTGCTGCAGCGCTGCAGCATCGTTCTGTGTT
GTCTCTGTCTGACTGTGTTTCTGTATTTGTCTGAAAATTAGGGCCAGACTGTTACCACTCCCTTAAGTTT
GACCTTAGGTCACTGGAAAGATGTCGAGCGGATCGCTCACAACCAGTCGGTAGATGTCAAGAAGAGACGT
TGGGTTACCTTCTGCTCTGCAGAATGGCCAACCTTTAACGTCGGATGGCCGCGAGACGGCACCTTTAACC
GAGACCTCATCACCCAGGTTAAGATCAAGGTCTTTTCACCTGGCCCGCATGGACACCCAGACCAGGTCCC
CTACATCGTGACCTGGGAAGCCTTGGCTTTTGACCCCCCTCCCTGGGTCAAGCCCTTTGTACACCCTAAG
CCTCCGCCTCCTCTTCCTCCATCCGCCCCGTCTCTCCCCCTTGAACCTCCTCGTTCGACCCCGCCTCGAT
CCTCCCTTTATCCAGCCCTCACTCCTTCTCTAGGCGCCGGCCGGATCCAGAATTCTTAATTAACGCCACC
ATGGTGAGCAAGGGCGAGGAGCTGTTCACCGGGGTGGTGCCCATCCTGGTCGAGCTGGACGGCGACGTAA
ACGGCCACAAGTTCAGCGTGTCTGGCGAGGGCGAGGGCGATGCCACCTACGGCAAGCTGACCCTGAAGTT
CATCTGCACCACCGGCAAGCTGCCCGTGCCCTGGCCCACCCTCGTGACCACCCTGACCTACGGCGTGCAG
TGCTTCAGCCGCTACCCCGACCACATGAAGCAGCACGACTTCTTCAAGTCCGCCATGCCCGAAGGCTACG
TCCAGGAGCGCACCATCTTCTTCAAGGACGACGGCAACTACAAGACCCGCGCCGAGGTGAAGTTCGAGGG
CGACACCCTGGTGAACCGCATCGAGCTGAAGGGCATCGACTTCAAGGAGGACGGCAACATCCTGGGGCAC
AAGCTGGAGTACAACTACAACAGCCACAACGTCTATATCATGGCCGACAAGCAGAAGAACGGCATCAAGG
CGAACTTCAAGATCCGCCACAACATCGAGGACGGCAGCGTGCAGCTCGCCGACCACTACCAGCAGAACAC
CCCCATCGGCGACGGCCCCGTGCTGCTGCCCGACAACCACTACCTGAGCACCCAGTCCGCCCTGAGCAAA
GACCCCAACGAGAAGCGCGATCACATGGTCCTGCTGGAGTTCGTGACCGCCGCCGGGATCACTCTCGGCA
TGGACGAGCTGTACAAGTAATGAATTAATTAAGAATTCACTCGAGATACGTAAAACAATTGAAGATCTAG
TCGACCAATTCCGGTTATTTTCCACCATATTGCCGTCTTTTGGCAATGTGAGGGCCCGGAAACCTGGCCC
TGTCTTCTTGACGAGCATTCCTAGGGGTCTTTCCCCTCTCGCCAAAGGAATGCAAGGTCTGTTGAATGTC
GTGAAGGAAGCAGTTCCTCTGGAAGCTTCTTGAAGACAAACAACGTCTGTAGCGACCCTTTGCAGGCAGC
GGAACCCCCCACCTGGCGACAGGTGCCTCTGCGGCCAAAAGCCACGTGTATAAGATACACCTGCAAAGGC
GGCACAACCCCAGTGCCACGTTGTGAGTTGGATAGTTGTGGAAAGAGTCAAATGGCTCTCCTCAAGCGTA
TTCAACAAGGGGCTGAAGGATGCCCAGAAGGTACCCCATTGTATGGGATCTGATCTGGGGCCTCGGTGCA
CATGCTTTACATGTGTTTAGTCGAGGTTAAAAAACGTCTAGGCCCCCCGAACCACGGGGACGTGGTTTTC
CTTTGAAAAACACGATGATAATACCATGAAAACATTTAACATTTCTCAACAGGATCTAGAATTAGTAGAA
GTAGCGACAGAGAAGATTACAATGCTTTATGAGGATAATAAACATCATGTGGGAGCGGCAATTCGTACGA
AAACAGGAGAAATCATTTCGGCAGTACATATTGAAGCGTATATAGGACGAGTAACTGTTTGTGCAGAAGC
CATTGCGATTGGTAGTGCAGTTTCGAATGGACAAAAGGATTTTGACACGATTGTAGCTGTTAGACACCCT
TATTCTGACGAAGTAGATAGAAGTATTCGAGTGGTAAGTCCTTGTGGTATGTGTAGGGAGTTGATTTCAG
ACTATGCACCAGATTGTTTTGTGTTAATAGAAATGAATGGCAAGTTAGTCAAAACTACGATTGAAGAACT
CATTCCACTCAAATATACCCGAAATTAAAAGTTTTACCATACCAAGCTCATCGATAAAATAAAAGATTTT
ATTTAGTCTCCAGAAAAAGGGGGGAATGAAAGACCCCACCTGTAGGTTTGGCAAGCTAGCTTAAGTAACG
CCATTTTGCAAGGCATGGAAAAATACATAACTGAGAATAGAGAAGTTCAGATCAAGGTCAGGAACAGATG
GAACAGCTGAATATGGGCCAAACAGGATATCTGTGGTAAGCAGTTCCTGCCCCGGCTCAGGGCCAAGAAC
AGATGGAACAGCTGAATATGGGCCAAACAGGATATCTGTGGTAAGCAGTTCCTGCCCCGGCTCAGGGCCA
AGAACAGATGGTCCCCAGATGCGGTCCAGCCCTCAGCAGTTTCTAGAGAACCATCAGATGTTTCCAGGGT
GCCCCAAGGACCTGAAATGACCCTGTGCCTTATTTGAACTAACCAATCAGTTCGCTTCTCGCTTCTGTTC
GCGCGCTTCTGCTCCCCGAGCTCAATAAAAGAGCCCACAACCCCTCACTCGGGGCGCCAGTCCTCCGATT
GACTGAGTCGCCCGGGTACCCGTGTATCCAATAAACCCTCTTGCAGTTGCATCCGACTTGTGGTCTCGCT
GTTCCTTGGGAGGGTCTCCTCTGAGTGATTGACTACCCGTCAGCGGGGGTCTTTCACATGCAGCATGTAT
CAAAATTAATTTGGTTTTTTTTCTTAAGTATTTACATTAAATGGCCATAGTTGCATTAATGAATCGGCCA
ACGCGCGGGGAGAGGCGGTTTGCGTATTGGGCGCT
Features (pLannotate 1.2.2; 13 found; start..end, strand, type, name):
      1..51      -  CDS            lacI (fragment): lac repressor; lacI; The lac repressor binds to the lac operator to inhibit transcription in E. coli. This inhibition can be relieved by adding lactose or isopropyl-β-D-thiogalactopyranoside (IPTG).
    234..822     -  rep_origin     ori: high-copy-number ColE1/pMB1/pBR322/pUC origin of replication
    982..1842    -  CDS            AmpR: β-lactamase; bla; confers resistance to ampicillin, carbenicillin, and related antibiotics
   1843..1947    -  promoter       AmpR promoter: bla
   1978..2447    +  LTR            LTR: long terminal repeat from Moloney murine leukemia virus
   2571..2845    +  misc_feature   MESV Ψ (fragment): packaging signal of murine embryonic stem cell virus
   2912..3328    +  CDS            gag (truncated): truncated Moloney murine leukemia virus (MMLV) gag gene lacking the start codon
   3361..4080    +  CDS            EGFP: the original enhanced GFP (Yang et al., 1996) mammalian codon-optimized
   4180..4641    +  misc_feature   IRES: internal ribosome entry site (IRES) of the encephalomyocarditis virus (EMCV)
   4646..5065    +  CDS            bsr: BSR_BACCE - Experimental evidence at protein level: Swiss-Prot protein existence level 1. Catalyzes the deamination of the cytosine moiety of the antibiotics blasticidin S, cytomycin and acetylblasticidin S. From Bacillus cereus.
   5135..5256    +  LTR            3' LTR (ΔU3) (fragment): self-inactivating 3' long terminal repeat (LTR) from Moloney murine leukemia virus
   5257..5726    +  LTR            LTR: long terminal repeat from Moloney murine leukemia virus
   5792..5844    -  CDS            lacI (fragment): lac repressor; lacI; The lac repressor binds to the lac operator to inhibit transcription in E. coli. This inhibition can be relieved by adding lactose or isopropyl-β-D-thiogalactopyranoside (IPTG).
