[The description below was written by a language model from this plasmid's Addgene catalogue record and pLannotate feature annotations shown in this document.]
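Description:
pWZL Blast GFP is a Moloney murine leukemia virus-based retroviral expression vector that delivers enhanced GFP to mammalian cells together with a blasticidin resistance marker. It was made by inserting an approximately 800 bp GFP cDNA fragment into the single EcoRI site of the pWZL Blast backbone, with the site retained on both sides of the insert. The sequenced plasmid is about 5.8 kb. In E. coli it replicates from a high-copy ColE1/pUC-type origin and is selected with ampicillin through the β-lactamase gene and its native promoter. Short lacI fragments annotated at the ends of the sequence appear to be backbone remnants with no functional role.

The proviral region is flanked by MMLV long terminal repeats. Downstream of the 5′ LTR lie a packaging signal (annotated as a fragment of the MESV Ψ) and a truncated gag segment lacking its start codon, an arrangement commonly used to improve encapsidation of the genomic RNA. No internal promoter is annotated, so expression is presumably driven by the 5′ LTR, producing a bicistronic transcript in which EGFP is translated first and an EMCV IRES directs translation of the Bacillus cereus bsr blasticidin S deaminase. Linking the two reading frames on one message means that blasticidin-selected cells should also express GFP. The region before the 3′ LTR is partly annotated as a ΔU3 fragment, but a full LTR follows it, so the vector does not appear to be self-inactivating.

Because it lacks the viral genes, the plasmid must be used with packaging cells that provide gag, pol and env in trans. It is suited to stably marking transduced cells with green fluorescence or serving as a control for other pWZL Blast constructs. The record's associated publication concerns stromal fibroblasts in breast carcinoma.
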