Addgene plasmid #12269: pWZL Blast GFP
Depositing lab: Bob Weinberg. Depositing organization: Whitehead Institute for Biomedical Research. Publication: Stromal fibroblasts present in invasive human breast carcinomas promote tumor growth and angiogenesis through elevated SDF-1/CXCL12 secretion. Orimo A, Gupta PB, Sgroi DC, Arenzana-Seisdedos F, Delaunay T, Naeem R, Carey VJ, Richardson AL, Weinberg RA. Cell. 2005 May 6. 121(3):335-48. 10.1016/j.cell.2005.02.034 PubMed 15882617.
Backbone
  Vector backbone: pWZL Blast
  Backbone size w/o insert (bp): 5100
  Vector type: Mammalian Expression, Retroviral
  Selectable markers: Blasticidin
Growth in bacteria
  Bacterial resistance: Ampicillin, 100 μg/mL
  Growth temperature: 37°C
  Growth strain: DH5alpha
  Copy number: High Copy
Gene/Insert
  Gene/Insert name: EGFP
  Insert size (bp): 800
  Cloning method: Restriction Enzyme; 5′ cloning site EcoRI (not destroyed); 3′ cloning site EcoRI (not destroyed)
  Sequencing primers: 5′ pBABE 5'
Terms and licenses: Academic/Nonprofit Terms; Industry Terms: Not Available to Industry
Depositor comments: An 800bp GFP cDNA fragment was cloned into the EcoRI site of the pWZL-blast vector.
How to cite: pWZL Blast GFP was a gift from Bob Weinberg (Addgene plasmid # 12269 ; http://n2t.net/addgene:12269 ; RRID:Addgene_12269)
