>Addgene plasmid #12269 | pWZL Blast GFP | addgene partial sequence | sequence record 44221 | pBABE-5
CGCCACCATGGTGAGCAAGGGCGAGGAGCTGTTCACCGGGGTGGTGCCCATCCTGGTCGAGCTGGACGGC
GACGTAAACGGCCACAAGTTCAGCGTGTCTGGCGAGGGCGAGGGCGATGCCACCTACGGCAAGCTGACCC
TGAAGTTCATCTGCACCACCGGCAAGCTGCCCGTGCCCTGGCCCACCCTCGTGACCACCCTGACCTACGG
CGTGCAGTGCTTCAGCCGCTACCCCGACCACATGAAGCAGCACGACTTCTTCAAGTCCGCCATGCCCGAA
GGCTACGTCCAGGAGCGCACCATCTTCTTCAAGGACGACGGCAACTACAAGACCCGCGCCGAGGTGAAGT
TCGAGGGCGACACCCTGGTGAACCGCATCGAGCTGAAGGGCATCGACTTCAAGGAGGACGGCAACATCCT
GGGGCACAAGCTGGAGTACAACTACAACAGCCACAACGTCTATATCATGGCCGACAAGCAGAAGAACGGC
ATCAAGGCGAACTTCAAGATCCGCCACAACATCGAGGACGGCAGCGTGCAGCTCGCCGACCACTACCAGC
AGAACACCCCCATCGGCGACGGCCCCGTGCTGCTGCCCGACAACCACTACCTGAGCACCCAGTCCGCCCT
GAGCAAAGACCCCAACGAGAAGCGCGATCACATGGTCCTGCTGGAGTTCGTGACCGCCGCCGGGATCACT
CTCGGCATGGACGAGCTGTACAAGTAATGAATTAATTAAGAATTCACTCGAGATACGTAAAACAATTGAA
GATCTAGTCGACCAATTCCGGTTATTTTCCACCATATTGCCGTCTTTTGGCAATGTGAGGGCCCGGAAAC
CTGGCCCTGTCTTCTTGACGAGCATTCCTAGGGGTCTTTCCC
